>Addgene plasmid #206958 | pcDNA3.1_hMed25 | addgene full sequence | sequence record 422373 | Addgene NGS Result
GACGGATCGGGAGATCTCCCGATCCCCTATGGTGCACTCTCAGTACAATCTGCTCTGATGCCGCATAGTT
AAGCCAGTATCTGCTCCCTGCTTGTGTGTTGGAGGTCGCTGAGTAGTGCGCGAGCAAAATTTAAGCTACA
ACAAGGCAAGGCTTGACCGACAATTGCATGAAGAATCTGCTTAGGGTTAGGCGTTTTGCGCTGCTTCGCG
ATGTACGGGCCAGATATACGCGTTGACATTGATTATTGACTAGTTATTAATAGTAATCAATTACGGGGTC
ATTAGTTCATAGCCCATATATGGAGTTCCGCGTTACATAACTTACGGTAAATGGCCCGCCTGGCTGACCG
CCCAACGACCCCCGCCCATTGACGTCAATAATGACGTATGTTCCCATAGTAACGCCAATAGGGACTTTCC
ATTGACGTCAATGGGTGGAGTATTTACGGTAAACTGCCCACTTGGCAGTACATCAAGTGTATCATATGCC
AAGTACGCCCCCTATTGACGTCAATGACGGTAAATGGCCCGCCTGGCATTATGCCCAGTACATGACCTTA
TGGGACTTTCCTACTTGGCAGTACATCTACGTATTAGTCATCGCTATTACCATGGTGATGCGGTTTTGGC
AGTACATCAATGGGCGTGGATAGCGGTTTGACTCACGGGGATTTCCAAGTCTCCACCCCATTGACGTCAA
TGGGAGTTTGTTTTGGCACCAAAATCAACGGGACTTTCCAAAATGTCGTAACAACTCCGCCCCATTGACG
CAAATGGGCGGTAGGCGTGTACGGTGGGAGGTCTATATAAGCAGAGCTCTCTGGCTAACTAGAGAACCCA
CTGCTTACTGGCTTATCGAAATTAATACGACTCACTATAGGGAGACCCAAGCTGGCTAGCGTTTAAACTT
AAGCTTGGTACCGAGCTCGGATCCACTAGTCCAGTGTGGTGGAATTCTGCAGATATCCAGCACAGTGGCG
GCCGCTCGAGCCGCCACCATGGTCCCCGGGTCCGAGGGCCCGGCCCGCGCCGGGAGCGTGGTGGCCGACG
TGGTGTTTGTGATTGAGGGTACGGCCAACCTGGGACCCTACTTCGAGGGGCTCCGCAAGCACTACCTGCT
CCCGGCCATCGAGTATTTTAATGGTGGTCCTCCTGCTGAGACGGACTTCGGGGGAGACTATGGGGGGACC
CAATACAGCCTCGTGGTGTTCAACACAGTGGACTGCGCTCCCGAGTCCTACGTACAATGTCACGCTCCCA
CCAGCAGCGCCTATGAGTTTGTCACCTGGCTCGATGGCATTAAGTTCATGGGCGGGGGTGGTGAGAGCTG
CAGCCTCATCGCGGAAGGACTCAGCACAGCCTTGCAGCTGTTTGATGACTTCAAGAAGATGCGCGAGCAG
ATTGGCCAGACGCACCGGGTCTGCCTCCTCATCTGCAACTCACCCCCATACTTGTTGCCTGCTGTTGAGA
GCACCACGTACTCTGGATGCACAACTGAGAATCTTGTGCAGCAGATTGGGGAGCGGGGGATCCACTTCTC
CATTGTGTCTCCCCGGAAGCTGCCTGCGCTTCGGCTTCTGTTTGAGAAGGCAGCCCCCCCGGCCTTGCTG
GAGCCGCTGCAGCCTCCGACAGATGTGAGCCAGGACCCGAGGCACATGGTGCTGGTTCGGGGACTCGTGC
TGCCTGTTGGGGGTGGCTCAGCCCCAGGCCCCCTCCAGTCAAAGCAGCCAGTCCCCCTGCCTCCCGCCGC
ACCCTCAGGTGCCACTCTCTCAGCAGCCCCCCAGCAGCCTCTGCCCCCCGTCCCCCCGCAGTACCAGGTT
CCCGGGAACCTGAGTGCAGCTCAGGTGGCCGCGCAGAATGCAGTGGAGGCTGCCAAGAACCAGAAGGCTG
GGCTGGGCCCTCGCTTCTCGCCCATCACCCCTCTCCAACAAGCTGCTCCCGGAGTGGGTCCCCCCTTCAG
CCAGGCCCCAGCTCCCCAACTACCCCCAGGACCCCCTGGCGCCCCCAAGCCACCACCTGCTTCCCAGCCC
AGTCTGGTCTCCACTGTGGCCCCTGGCTCCGGCCTGGCTCCCACGGCACAGCCCGGGGCACCGTCCATGG
CAGGCACTGTGGCCCCAGGAGGGGTGAGCGGCCCTTCCCCAGCCCAGCTGGGAGCCCCAGCCCTCGGTGG
GCAGCAGTCAGTCTCCAATAAGCTTCTGGCCTGGAGCGGGGTCCTGGAGTGGCAAGAGAAACCCAAACCT
GCCTCAGTGGATGCCAACACCAAGCTGACGCGGTCACTGCCCTGCCAGGTCTACGTGAATCATGGCGAGA
ACCTGAAGACGGAGCAGTGGCCCCAGAAGCTGATCATGCAGCTCATCCCCCAGCAGCTGCTGACCACCCT
GGGCCCTTTGTTCCGGAACTCAAGGATGGTCCAGTTCCATTTCACCAACAAGGACCTGGAGTCTCTCAAA
GGCCTCTACCGCATCATGGGCAACGGCTTCGCGGGCTGCGTGCACTTCCCCCACACGGCGCCCTGTGAGG
TGCGCGTGCTCATGCTCCTGTACTCGTCCAAGAAGAAGATCTTCATGGGCCTCATCCCCTACGACCAGAG
CGGCTTCGTCAACGGCATCCGGCAGGTCATCACCAACCACAAGCAGGTCCAGCAGCAGAAGCTGGAGCAG
CAGCAGCGAGGAATGGGGGGACAGCAGGCACCCCCAGGGCTGGGGCCCATTCTGGAGGACCAAGCCAGGC
CCTCACAGAATCTGCTCCAGCTCCGCCCACCGCAGCCCCAGCCTCAGGGTACCGTAGGGGCCTCTGGGGC
CACGGGGCAGCCCCAGCCCCAAGGTACTGCCCAGCCCCCGCCAGGTGCCCCTCAAGGCCCTCCTGGAGCA
GCTTCTGGCCCACCCCCTCCTGGACCCATCCTTCGGCCCCAGAACCCTGGGGCCAACCCTCAGCTGCGAA
GCCTCCTCCTCAACCCACCACCGCCGCAGACTGGGGTGCCCCCACCCCAGGCCTCCCTCCACCACCTCCA
GCCACCAGGGGCTCCTGCGCTGCTGCCTCCGCCGCACCAGGGCCTGGGGCAGCCCCAGTTGGGGCCCCCA
CTCCTGCATCCACCACCTGCCCAGTCCTGGCCCGCACAACTTCCCCCTCGGGCTCCACTGCCAGGTCAGA
TGCTGCTGAGCGGGGGTCCCCGGGGCCCGGTCCCCCAGCCGGGCCTGCAGCCCAGCGTCATGGAGGACGA
CATCCTCATGGATCTCATCTAGTCTAGAGGGCCCGTTTAAACCCGCTGATCAGCCTCGACTGTGCCTTCT
AGTTGCCAGCCATCTGTTGTTTGCCCCTCCCCCGTGCCTTCCTTGACCCTGGAAGGTGCCACTCCCACTG
TCCTTTCCTAATAAAATGAGGAAATTGCATCGCATTGTCTGAGTAGGTGTCATTCTATTCTGGGGGGTGG
GGTGGGGCAGGACAGCAAGGGGGAGGATTGGGAAGACAATAGCAGGCATGCTGGGGATGCGGTGGGCTCT
ATGGCTTCTGAGGCGGAAAGAACCAGCTGGGGCTCTAGGGGGTATCCCC
[124 nt withheld, positions 3550-3673]
C
[91 nt withheld, positions 3675-3765]
A
[49 nt withheld, positions 3767-3815]
CCTTTGACGTTGGAGTCCACGTTCTTT
[37 nt withheld, positions 3843-3879]
ACCCTATCTCGGTCTATTCTTTTGATTTATAAGGGATTTTGCCGATTTCGGCCTATTGGTTAAAAAATGA
GCTGATTTAACAAAAATTTAACGCGAATTAATTCTGTGGAATGTGTGTCAGTTAGGGTGTGGAAAGTCCC
CAGGCTCCCCAGCAGGCAGAAGTATGCAAAGCATGCATCTCAATTAGTCAGCAACCAGGTGTGGAAAGTC
CCCAGGCTCCCCAGCAGGCAGAAGTATGCAAAGCATGCATCTCAATTAGTCAGCAACCATAGTCCCGCCC
CTAACTCCGCCCATCCCGCCCCTAACTCCGCCCAGTTCCGCCCATTCTCCGCCCCATGGCTGACTAATTT
TTTTTATTTATGCAGAGGCCGAGGCCGCCTCTGCCTCTGAGCTATTCCAGAAGTAGTGAGGAGGCTTTTT
TGGAGGCCTAGGCTTTTGCAAAAAGCTCCCGGGAGCTTGTATATCCATTTTCGGATCTGATCAAGAGACA
GGATGAGGATCGTTTCGCATGATTGAACAAGATGGATTGCACGCAGGTTCTCCGGCCGCTTGGGTGGAGA
GGCTATTCGGCTATGACTGGGCACAACAGACAATCGGCTGCTCTGATGCCGCCGTGTTCCGGCTGTCAGC
GCAGGGGCGCCCGGTTCTTTTTGTCAAGACCGACCTGTCCGGTGCCCTGAATGAACTGCAGGACGAGGCA
GCGCGGCTATCGTGGCTGGCCACGACGGGCGTTCCTTGCGCAGCTGTGCTCGACGTTGTCACTGAAGCGG
GAAGGGACTGGCTGCTATTGGGCGAAGTGCCGGGGCAGGATCTCCTGTCATCTCACCTTGCTCCTGCCGA
GAAAGTATCCATCATGGCTGATGCAATGCGGCGGCTGCATACGCTTGATCCGGCTACCTGCCCATTCGAC
CACCAAGCGAAACATCGCATCGAGCGAGCACGTACTCGGATGGAAGCCGGTCTTGTCGATCAGGATGATC
TGGACGAAGAGCATCAGGGGCTCGCGCCAGCCGAACTGTTCGCCAGGCTCAAGGCGCGCATGCCCGACGG
CGAGGATCTCGTCGTGACCCATGGCGATGCCTGCTTGCCGAATATCATGGTGGAAAATGGCCGCTTTTCT
GGATTCATCGACTGTGGCCGGCTGGGTGTGGCGGACCGCTATCAGGACATAGCGTTGGCTACCCGTGATA
TTGCTGAAGAGCTTGGCGGCGAATGGGCTGACCGCTTCCTCGTGCTTTACGGTATCGCCGCTCCCGATTC
GCAGCGCATCGCCTTCTATCGCCTTCTTGACGAGTTCTTCTGAGCGGGACTCTGGGGTTCGAAATGACCG
ACCAAGCGACGCCCAACCTGCCATCACGAGATTTCGATTCCACCGCCGCCTTCTATGAAAGGTTGGGCTT
CGGAATCGTTTTCCGGGACGCCGGCTGGATGATCCTCCAGCGCGGGGATCTCATGCTGGAGTTCTTCGCC
CACCCCAACTTGTTTATTGCAGCTTATAATGGTTACAAATAAAGCAATAGCATCACAAATTTCACAAATA
AAGCATTTTTTTCACTGCATTCTAGTTGTGGTTTGTCCAAACTCATCAATGTATCTTATCATGTCTGTAT
ACCGTCGACCTCTAGCTAGAGCTTGGCGTAATCATGGTCATAGCTGTTTCCTGTGTGAAATTGTTATCCG
CTCACAATTCCACACAACATACGAGCCGGAAGCATAAAGTGTAAAGCCTGGGGTGCCTAATGAGTGAGCT
AACTCACATTAATTGCGTTGCGCTCACTGCCCGCTTTCCAGTCGGGAAACCTGTCGTGCCAGCTGCATTA
ATGAATCGGCCAACGCGCGGGGAGAGGCGGTTTGCGTATTGGGCGCTCTTCCGCTTCCTCGCTCACTGAC
TCGCTGCGCTCGGTCGTTCGGCTGCGGCGAGCGGTATCAGCTCACTCAAAGGCGGTAATACGGTTATCCA
CAGAATCAGGGGATAACGCAGGAAAGAACATGTGAGCAAAAGGCCAGCAAAAGGCCAGGAACCGTAAAAA
GGCCGCGTTGCTGGCGTTTTTCCATAGGCTCCGCCCCCCTGACGAGCATCACAAAAATCGACGCTCAAGT
CAGAGGTGGCGAAACCCGACAGGACTATAAAGATACCAGGCGTTTCCCCCTGGAAGCTCCCTCGTGCGCT
CTCCTGTTCCGACCCTGCCGCTTACCGGATACCTGTCCGCCTTTCTCCCTTCGGGAAGCGTGGCGCTTTC
TCATAGCTCACGCTGTAGGTATCTCAGTTCGGTGTAGGTCGTTCGCTCCAAGCTGGGCTGTGTGCACGAA
CCCCCCGTTCAGCCCGACCGCTGCGCCTTATCCGGTAACTATCGTCTTGAGTCCAACCCGGTAAGACACG
ACTTATCGCCACTGGCAGCAGCCACTGGTAACAGGATTAGCAGAGCGAGGTATGTAGGCGGTGCTACAGA
GTTCTTGAAGTGGTGGCCTAACTACGGCTACACTAGAAGAACAGTATTTGGTATCTGCGCTCTGCTGAAG
CCAGTTACCTTCGGAAAAAGAGTTGGTAGCTCTTGATCCGGCAAACAAACCACCGCTGGTAGCGGTGGTT
TTTTTGTTTGCAAGCAGCAGATTACGCGCAGAAAAAAAGGATCTCAAGAAGATCCTTTGATCTTTTCTAC
GGGGTCTGACGCTCAGTGGAACGAAAACTCACGTTAAGGGATTTTGGTCATGAGATTATCAAAAAGGATC
TTCACCTAGATCCTTTTAAATTAAAAATGAAGTTTTAAATCAATCTAAAGTATATATGAGTAAACTTGGT
CTGACAGTTACCAATGCTTAATCAGTGAGGCACCTATCTCAGCGATCTGTCTATTTCGTTCATCCATAGT
TGCCTGACTCCCCGTCGTGTAGATAACTACGATACGGGAGGGCTTACCATCTGGCCCCAGTGCTGCAATG
ATACCGCGAGACCCACGCTCACCGGCTCCAGATTTATCAGCAATAAACCAGCCAGCCGGAAGGGCCGAGC
GCAGAAGTGGTCCTGCAACTTTATCCGCCTCCATCCAGTCTATTAATTGTTGCCGGGAAGCTAGAGTAAG
TAGTTCGCCAGTTAATAGTTTGCGCAACGTTGTTGCCATTGCTACAGGCATCGTGGTGTCACGCTCGTCG
TTTGGTATGGCTTCATTCAGCTCCGGTTCCCAACGATCAAGGCGAGTTACATGATCCCCCATGTTGTGCA
AAAAAGCGGTTAGCTCCTTCGGTCCTCCGATCGTTGTCAGAAGTAAGTTGGCCGCAGTGTTATCACTCAT
GGTTATGGCAGCACTGCATAATTCTCTTACTGTCATGCCATCCGTAAGATGCTTTTCTGTGACTGGTGAG
TACTCAACCAAGTCATTCTGAGAATAGTGTATGCGGCGACCGAGTTGCTCTTGCCCGGCGTCAATACGGG
ATAATACCGCGCCACATAGCAGAACTTTAAAAGTGCTCATCATTGGAAAACGTTCTTCGGGGCGAAAACT
CTCAAGGATCTTACCGCTGTTGAGATCCAGTTCGATGTAACCCACTCGTGCACCCAACTGATCTTCAGCA
TCTTTTACTTTCACCAGCGTTTCTGGGTGAGCAAAAACAGGAAGGCAAAATGCCGCAAAAAAGGGAATAA
GGGCGACACGGAAATGTTGAATACTCATACTCTTCCTTTTTCAATATTATTGAAGCATTTATCAGGGTTA
TTGTCTCATGAGCGGATACATATTTGAATGTATTTAGAAAAATAAACAAATAGGGGTTCCGCGCACATTT
CCCCGAAAAGTGCCACCTGACGTC
Features (pLannotate 1.2.2; 20 found; start..end, strand, type, name):
     28..80      -  misc_feature   bom (fragment): basis of mobility region from pBR322
    235..614     +  enhancer       CMV enhancer: human cytomegalovirus immediate early enhancer
    615..818     +  promoter       CMV promoter: human cytomegalovirus (CMV) immediate early promoter
    814..847     +  LTR            5' LTR (truncated) (fragment): truncated 5' long terminal repeat (LTR) from HIV-1
    863..881     +  promoter       T7 promoter: promoter for bacteriophage T7 RNA polymerase
    999..3239    +  CDS            MED25: MED25_HUMAN - Also known as ACID1, ARC92, PTOV2. Experimental evidence at protein level: Swiss-Prot protein existence level 1. Component of the Mediator complex, a coactivator involved in the regulated transcription of nearly all RNA polymerase II-dependent genes. Mediator functions as a bridge to convey information from gene- specific regulatory proteins to the basal RNA polymerase II transcription machinery. Mediator is recruited to promoters by direct interactions with regulatory proteins and serves as a scaffold for the assembly of a functional preinitiation complex with RNA polymerase II
   3280..3504    +  polyA_signal   bGH poly(A) signal: bovine growth hormone polyadenylation signal
   3508..3529    +  promoter       SV40 promoter (fragment): SV40 enhancer and early promoter
   3550..3978    +  rep_origin     f1 ori (sequence partly withheld): f1 bacteriophage origin of replication; arrow indicates direction of (+) strand synthesis
   3992..4321    +  promoter       SV40 promoter: SV40 enhancer and early promoter
   4388..5179    +  CDS            neo: KKA2_KLEPN - Also known as kan, nptII. Experimental evidence at protein level: Swiss-Prot protein existence level 1. Resistance to kanamycin, neomycin, paromomycin, ribostamycin, butirosin and gentamicin B. From Klebsiella pneumoniae.
   5203..5361    +  CDS            ble (fragment): BLE_KLEPN - Experimental evidence at protein level: Swiss-Prot protein existence level 1. Binding protein with a strong affinity to the bleomycin family of antibiotics. Binds to CL990; an antimitotic-antibiotic compound. From Klebsiella pneumoniae.
   5356..5477    +  polyA_signal   SV40 poly(A) signal: SV40 polyadenylation signal
   5550..5566    -  protein_bind   lac operator: The lac repressor binds to the lac operator to inhibit transcription in E. coli. This inhibition can be relieved by adding lactose or isopropyl-β-D-thiogalactopyranoside (IPTG). lac repressor encoded by lacI
   5574..5604    -  promoter       lac promoter: promoter for the E. coli lac operon
   5619..5640    -  protein_bind   CAP binding site: CAP binding activates transcription in the presence of cAMP. E. coli catabolite activator protein
   5653..5745    -  CDS            lacI (fragment): lac repressor; lacI; The lac repressor binds to the lac operator to inhibit transcription in E. coli. This inhibition can be relieved by adding lactose or isopropyl-β-D-thiogalactopyranoside (IPTG).
   5928..6516    -  rep_origin     ori: high-copy-number ColE1/pMB1/pBR322/pUC origin of replication
   6687..7547    -  CDS            AmpR: β-lactamase; bla; confers resistance to ampicillin, carbenicillin, and related antibiotics
   7548..7652    -  promoter       AmpR promoter: bla
