[The description below was written by a language model from this plasmid's Addgene catalogue record and pLannotate feature annotations shown in this document.]
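Description:
pcDNA3.1_hMed25 is a mammalian expression plasmid built on the pcDNA3.1 backbone that carries the open reading frame of human MED25 (mediator complex subunit 25, transcript variant 1). According to the record, the cDNA was amplified from reverse-transcribed human liver RNA, first cloned into a pGEM-T Easy-type intermediate vector, and then subcloned between the XhoI and XbaI sites, both of which remain intact. The purpose text calls the recipient vector pcDNA3.2(+), while the backbone field and the plasmid name say pcDNA3.1. The catalogue also lists a total size of 7,760 bp, whereas the sequenced record is 7,683 nt. No epitope tag or reporter is annotated, so the protein appears to be expressed untagged.

The MED25 coding sequence sits downstream of the human cytomegalovirus immediate-early enhancer and promoter and is followed by the bovine growth hormone polyadenylation signal, an arrangement that gives strong constitutive expression in transfected mammalian cells. A T7 promoter lies between the CMV promoter and the insert and can serve for in vitro transcription or as a sequencing primer site. A separate cassette, made up of the SV40 early promoter, the neomycin phosphotransferase gene and the SV40 poly(A) signal, allows G418 selection of stable transfectants. In E. coli the plasmid is maintained by a high-copy ColE1/pUC-type origin and selected through the ampicillin resistance gene (β-lactamase); an f1 origin is also present for single-stranded DNA production. The short HIV-1 LTR, ble, lacI and extra SV40 promoter fragments in the feature table are most likely annotation matches to backbone sequence rather than functional elements. MED25 is a component of the Mediator coactivator complex, which links gene-specific regulators to RNA polymerase II, so the construct is suited to overexpression studies of this subunit in transcriptional regulation.
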