Addgene plasmid #206958: pcDNA3.1_hMed25
Purpose: The ORF of human Med25 cDNA amplified from the RT human liver RNA was cloned into pGEMTE vector and then subclone at XhoI/XbaI sites of the pcDNA3.2(+), the mammalian expression vector.
Depositing lab: Catharine Ross & Reza Zolfaghari.
Backbone
  Vector backbone: pcDNA3.1
  Backbone size w/o insert (bp): 5428
  Total vector size (bp): 7760
  Vector type: Mammalian Expression
  Selectable markers: Neomycin (select with G418)
Growth in bacteria
  Bacterial resistance: Ampicillin, 100 μg/mL
  Growth temperature: 37°C
  Growth strain: DH5alpha
  Copy number: High Copy
Gene/Insert
  Gene/Insert name: Homo sapiens mediator complex subunit 25 (MED25), transcript variant 1, mRNA
  Species: H. sapiens (human)
  Insert size (bp): 2332
  GenBank ID: NM_030973 NM_030973
  Entrez Gene: MED25 (a.k.a. ACID1, ARC92, BVSYS, CMT2B2, P78, PTOV2, TCBAP0758)
  Promoter: CMV
  Cloning method: Restriction Enzyme; 5′ cloning site XhoI (not destroyed); 3′ cloning site XbaI (not destroyed)
  Sequencing primers: 5′ atctcgagccgccaccatggtccccgggtccgag; 3′ attctagactagatgagatccatgaggatg
Terms and licenses: Academic/Nonprofit Terms; Industry Terms: Not Available to Industry
How to cite: pcDNA3.1_hMed25 was a gift from Catharine Ross & Reza Zolfaghari (Addgene plasmid # 206958 ; http://n2t.net/addgene:206958 ; RRID:Addgene_206958)
